>Addgene plasmid #117773 | pPRISM-Stop-gcry-eGFP | addgene full sequence | sequence record 251955 | Addgene NGS Result
CGGGTTTCGCCACCTCTGACTTGAGCGTCGATTTTTGTGATGCTCGTCAGGGGGGCGGAGCCTATGGAAA
AACGCCAGCAACGCGGCCTTTTTACGGTTCCTGGCCTTTTGCTGGCCTTTTGCTCACATGTTCTTTCCTG
CGTTATCCCCTGATTCTGTGGATAACCGTATTACCGCCTTTGAGTGAGCTGATACCGCTCGCCGCAGCCG
AACGACCGAGCGCAGCGAGTCAGTGAGCGAGGAAGCGGAACAGATTTAAATGGTACCGAGCAGAGGTGTA
AAAAGTACTCAAAAATTTTACTCAAGTGAAAGTACAAGTACTTAGGGAAAATTTTACTCAATTAAAAGTA
AAAGTATCTGGCTAGAATCTTACTTGAGTAAAAGTAAAAAAGTACTCCATTAAAATTGTACTTGAGTATT
AAGGAAGTAAAAGTAAAAGCAAGAAAGAAAACTAGAGTGGTCTCCCTTTAGTGAGGGTCAATTGATGGGA
GGCGTTCGGGCCACAGCGGACACGCAGGTGCGCAACGCAATTAATGTGAGTTAGCTCACTCATTAGGCAC
CCCAGGCTTTACACTTTATGCTTCCGGCTCGTATGTTGTGTGGAATTGTGAGCGGATAACAATTTCACAC
AGGAAACAGCTATGACCATGATTACGCCAAGCGCGCAATTAACCCTCACTAAAGGGAACAAAAGCTGGAG
GACCTCGAGGGGGGGCCCGGTACCCAATTCGCCCTATAGTGAGTCGTATTACGCGCGCTCACTGGCCGTC
GTTTTACAACGTCGTGACTGGGAAAACCCTGGCGTTACCCAACTTAATCGCCTTGCAGCACATCCCCCTT
TCGCCAGCTGGCGTAATAGCGAAGAGGCCCGCACCGATCGCCCTTCCCAACAGTTGCGCAGCCTGAATGG
CGAATGGACCTGCCACACTTCTATAATGATAGGTAGTAATGATTAGTAATGAGACTAGTAATTAAGTCTC
AGCCACCGTTAACTGAACATGTCAAAACCTGTGGAGACTGTTGAGATTTGATGTTCTGAAAAGATAAAGC
CTATAAATAAAATGTTGCCCAAATTTCCTGCCTGATGTTTTTCTTTGTCTTTGCTACATGGCTTTGCTGC
TCGGATCGGCTCACTCTGTGTATGCCACGTTCACTTTGTACTCTCCTTCTCACGGTAGGTTTATTATTTT
TAGATGTGCAGTTAGTTTCTGTGAAATAACACACCACACACTGATATTGTCTGTGCATTGACTTGGTGAG
TGCACATTGTTTTTGATCTTGACATATTTATATTTGATTGATCAGGTGAACTGTGTGAATCTAAAGTGCT
CCATACAGATGTTCTGCATTGAAAATATTCTCATTTTATTAGTGGAAGTGAGTGTATGCCACATCCAATC
AATTTCAGCAAACACCCCAGTATGATTTAATGCAAAAAAATGAAGGTATCAAACACGCATTACTACTTTG
CAGTTAAATATTTAACATTTATTCCAACACGAAAAAAAGCAGTAAATAACACTTTGACAAACACGTCAGG
ACATCTTATTTTTGTCACCCTCACAGGCAATTTAGTATAATATATTATATATATATATATATCATATAAT
AATATTCAGTATAATATATATATATATATCATATTATAATATTCAGTATAATATAAAACACAAACACATA
TATGTATAATATAATATAACATTTTTATTTATTGAGATGCCTCTATGGACCGTGTTATAAGAAGTAAAGA
TCAGGAGAAGTAAACATGAAGTGTAATTATGAATACTGATGTTAAATTAAGCTATGATGAGTTTTCACTG
TTAATTTACCATCTCAATTAAATGTTGATGCCTCCATGACCAAGTTAAGCAGATGAGACTGAGGACAACT
GTAGAAGACAAGATGTTCACTTTGCTGAATATAGCTGGCTTGACAGTTATCTATGACTCTATAAATATAT
ATATATTTTTTTTTTATAAAATGATTTATTTATAACTATATATCCATTTCTCAGACAGGTGCTTCATATC
CCTCACTCCCGTAGCTGTCCATGCTGGATCTGTCCCCGTTGTTTTTAAAAAGCTAAATAAGTTATTAACA
TGACTGCATCCAGCGAGCCAAACCTGTCTGGTGTACAGCTACCAGAGAAGCTTGAGATCCTAGTCACCGG
CGTTCCTAGTTCTTTAAACTGTTACAAAGTGTTTGGACCAGCAACTGAATTGCACTGTAAATTACCACAT
CAGGGTCTCCGGGGTCAACGCTGCTAAGCAATGGACTGGAAAATTTGTGACATTGAGTTTTTGGAATAAC
TGGGAATGCTGGATAACTCTTTGGGTAAAGCTATGGAACAAAAGTACCAGCATGAACTAAGAAATGACTG
TCACAGCACAACATCAAACACAATGCAAGACAAAGGTTCTCTGCTTTTGCCTTACTTGACAGAAAAAGTA
AGCTCTAGGTTCATCGCATGCAGACAGCAGCAATACATGACATATATAAAGGCTGGCTCTTTTCTCCCTT
CCATTGAACTGAAACTTCCACTCAGTCAGACTTGCGGGGGATCCACAGCCTGACTAACTCGACAAACCCC
CCCAAACCTAAGGTGAGTTGATCTTTAAGCTTTTTACATTTTCAGCTCGCATATATCAATTCGCGCGCAT
TGTCACACTAGCACCCACTAGCGGTCAGACTGCAGATTGCAGCACGAAACAGGAAGCTGACTCCACATGG
TCACATGCTCACTGAAGTGTTGACTTCCCTGACAGCTGTGCACTTTCTAAACCGGTTTTCTCATTCATTT
ACAGTTCAGCCGGAATTCACCTCGAGACCATGGCTCCAAAGAAGAAGCGTAAGGTAACCATGGTGAGCAA
GGGCGAGGAGCTGTTCACCGGGGTGGTGCCCATCCTGGTCGAGCTGGACGGCGACGTAAACGGCCACAAG
TTCAGCGTGTCCGGCGAGGGCGAGGGCGATGCCACCTACGGCAAGCTGACCCTGAAGTTCATCTGCACCA
CCGGCAAGCTGCCCGTGCCCTGGCCCACCCTCGTGACCACCCTGACCTACGGCGTGCAGTGCTTCAGCCG
CTACCCCGACCACATGAAGCAGCACGACTTCTTCAAGTCCGCCATGCCCGAAGGCTACGTCCAGGAGCGC
ACCATCTTCTTCAAGGACGACGGCAACTACAAGACCCGCGCCGAGGTGAAGTTCGAGGGCGACACCCTGG
TGAACCGCATCGAGCTGAAGGGCATCGACTTCAAGGAGGACGGCAACATCCTGGGGCACAAGCTGGAGTA
CAACTACAACAGCCACAACGTCTATATCATGGCCGACAAGCAGAAGAACGGCATCAAGGTGAACTTCAAG
ATCCGCCACAACATCGAGGACGGCAGCGTGCAGCTCGCCGACCACTACCAGCAGAACACCCCCATCGGCG
ACGGCCCCGTGCTGCTGCCCGACAACCACTACCTGAGCACCCAGTCCGCCCTGAGCAAAGACCCCAACGA
GAAGCGCGATCACATGGTCCTGCTGGAGTTCGTGACCGCCGCCGGGATCACTCTCGGCATGGACGAGCTG
TACAAGTAAAGATCTGTGCCTTCTAGTTGCCAGCCATCTGTTGTTTGCCCCTCCCCCGTGCCTTCCTTGA
CCCTGGAAGGTGCCACTCCCACTGTCCTTTCCTAATAAAATGAGGAAATTGCATCGCATTGTCTGAGTAG
GTGTCATTCTATTCTGGGGGGTGGGGTGGGGCAGGACAGCAAGGGGGAGGATTGGGAAGACAATAGCAGG
CATGCTGGGGATGCGGTGGGCTCTATGGCTTCTGAGGCGGAAAGAACCAAAGGGCGAATTAATTCATTGA
TGAGTTTGGACAAACCACAACTAGAATGCAGTGAAAAAAATGCTTTATTTGTGAAATTTGTGATGCTATT
GCTTTATTTGTAACCATTATAAGCTGCAATAAACAAGTTAACAACAACAATTGCATTCATTTTATGTTTC
AGGTTCAGGGGGAGGTGTGGGAGGTTTTTTAAAGCAAGTAAAACCTCTACAAATGTGGTCATTGATGAGT
TTGGACAAACCACAACTAGAATGCAGTGAAAAAAATGCTTTATTTGTGAAATTTGTGATGCTATTGCTTT
ATTTGTAACCATTATAAGCTGCAATAAACAAGTTAACAACAACAATTGCATTCATTTTATGTTTCAGGTT
CAGGGGGAGGTGTGGGAGGTTTTTTAAAGCAAGTAAAACCTCTACAAATGTGGTCATTCAGATCAATTAA
CCCTCACCCGGGCTAGCGATGCATGGGAGCTCTGACGTACGTTGTCTAGCAAGGAAGTGAAGAGCTATCC
GGATATATATGTATGTTATCATAACTGTACTGGCTATGTCAGGTGGTAATGACTGTAACGTTACGTTACT
CGTTGTAGGCACGACATTGAATATGCTCTTCTCCGCTGTGGCCCGAACGCCTCCCGCTAGCGATGGGATC
TAATACGACTCACTATAGGGAGACCAAGGGAAAATAGAATGAAGTGATCTCCAAAAAATAAGTACTTTTT
GACTGTAAATAAAATTGTAAGGAGTAAAAAGTACTTTTTTTTCTAAAAAAATGTAATTAAGTAAAAGTAA
AAGTATTGATTTTTAATTGTACTCAAGTAAAGTAAAAATCCCCAAAAATAATACTTAAGTACAGTAATCA
AGTAAAATTACTCAAGTACTTTACACCTCTGGGATCCAGCTGCATCATGAACAATAAAACTGTCTGCTTA
CATAAACAGTAATACAAGGGGTGTTATGAGCCATATTCAACGGGAAACGTCGAGGCCGCGATTAAATTCC
AACATGGATGCTGATTTATATGGGTATAAATGGGCTCGCGATAATGTCGGGCAATCAGGTGCGACAATCT
ATCGCTTGTATGGGAAGCCCGATGCGCCAGAGTTGTTTCTGAAACATGGCAAAGGTAGCGTTGCCAATGA
TGTTACAGATGAGATGGTCAGACTAAACTGGCTGACGGAATTTATGCCTCTTCCGACCATCAAGCATTTT
ATCCGTACTCCTGATGATGCATGGTTACTCACCACTGCGATCCCCGGAAAAACAGCATTCCAGGTATTAG
AAGAATATCCTGATTCAGGTGAAAATATTGTTGATGCGCTGGCAGTGTTCCTGCGCCGGTTGCATTCGAT
TCCTGTTTGTAATTGTCCTTTTAACAGCGATCGCGTATTTCGTCTCGCTCAGGCGCAATCACGAATGAAT
AACGGTTTGGTTGATGCGAGTGATTTTGATGACGAGCGTAATGGCTGGCCTGTTGAACAAGTCTGGAAAG
AAATGCATAAACTTTTGCCATTCTCACCGGATTCAGTCGTCACTCATGGTGATTTCTCACTTGATAACCT
TATTTTTGACGAGGGGAAATTAATAGGTTGTATTGATGTTGGACGAGTCGGAATCGCAGACCGATACCAG
GATCTTGCCATCCTATGGAACTGCCTCGGTGAGTTTTCTCCTTCATTACAGAAACGGCTTTTTCAAAAAT
ATGGTATTGATAATCCTGATATGAATAAATTGCAGTTTCATTTGATGCTCGATGAGTTTTTCTAATCAGA
ATTGGTTAATTGGTTGTAACACTGGCAAAAAGGATCTAGGTGAAGATCCTTTTTGATAATCTCATGACCA
AAATCCCTTAACGTGAGTTTTCGTTCCACTGAGCGTCAGACCCCGTAGAAAAGATCAAAGGATCTTCTTG
AGATCCTTTTTTTCTGCGCGTAATCTGCTGCTTGCAAACAAAAAAACCACCGCTACCAGCGGTGGTTTGT
TTGCCGGATCAAGAGCTACCAACTCTTTTTCCGAAGGTAACTGGCTTCAGCAGAGCGCAGATACCAAATA
CTGTTCTTCTAGTGTAGCCGTAGTTAGGCCACCACTTCAAGAACTCTGTAGCACCGCCTACATACCTCGC
TCTGCTAATCCTGTTACCAGTGGCTGCTGCCAGTGGCGATAAGTCGTGTCTTACCGGGTTGGACTCAAGA
CGATAGTTACCGGATAAGGCGCAGCGGTCGGGCTGAACGGGGGGTTCGTGCACACAGCCCAGCTTGGAGC
GAACGACCTACACCGAACTGAGATACCTACAGCGTGAGCTATGAGAAAGCGCCACGGTTCCCGAAGGGAG
AAAGGCGGACAGGTATCCGGTAAGCGGCAGGGTCGGAACAGGAGAGCGCACGAGGGAGCTTCCAGGGGGA
AACGCCTGGTATCTTTATAGTCCTGT
Features (pLannotate 1.2.2; 19 found; start..end, strand, type, name):
    457..475     -  promoter       T7 Φ3.8 promoter (fragment): weak promoter for bacteriophage T7 RNA polymerase
    532..553     +  protein_bind   CAP binding site: CAP binding activates transcription in the presence of cAMP. E. coli catabolite activator protein
    568..598     +  promoter       lac promoter: promoter for the E. coli lac operon
    606..622     +  protein_bind   lac operator: The lac repressor binds to the lac operator to inhibit transcription in E. coli. This inhibition can be relieved by adding lactose or isopropyl-β-D-thiogalactopyranoside (IPTG). lac repressor encoded by lacI
    667..685     +  promoter       T3 promoter: promoter for bacteriophage T3 RNA polymerase
    701..724     +  misc_feature   MCS (fragment): pBluescript multiple cloning site
    733..751     -  promoter       T7 promoter: promoter for bacteriophage T7 RNA polymerase
    759..914     +  CDS            lacZα (fragment): LacZα fragment of β-galactosidase; lacZ fragment
   1623..1639    +  promoter       LEU2 promoter (fragment): S. cerevisiae LEU2
   2860..3579    +  CDS            EGFP: the original enhanced GFP (Yang et al., 1996) mammalian codon-optimized
   3584..3808    +  polyA_signal   bGH poly(A) signal: bovine growth hormone polyadenylation signal
   3812..3829    +  promoter       SV40 promoter (fragment): SV40 enhancer and early promoter
   3878..3959    -  polyA_signal   SV40 poly(A) signal: SV40 polyadenylation signal
   3982..4049    -  CDS            large T antigen (fragment): large T antigen from SV40 (simian virus 40)
   4083..4164    -  polyA_signal   SV40 poly(A) signal: SV40 polyadenylation signal
   4187..4254    -  CDS            large T antigen (fragment): large T antigen from SV40 (simian virus 40)
   4481..4499    +  promoter       T7 promoter: promoter for bacteriophage T7 RNA polymerase
   4786..5595    +  CDS            KanR: aminoglycoside phosphotransferase; aph(3')-Ia; confers resistance to kanamycin in bacteria or G418 (Geneticin®) in eukaryotes
   5738..70      +  rep_origin     ori (across the origin): high-copy-number ColE1/pMB1/pBR322/pUC origin of replication
