[The description below was written by a language model from this plasmid's Addgene catalogue record and pLannotate feature annotations shown in this document.]
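Description:
pPRISM-Stop-gcry-eGFP is a bacterial donor plasmid built on the pK backbone for precise CRISPR-directed genomic integration by the GeneWeld method, in which short homology arms direct insertion of a cassette at a nuclease-cut target site. It was developed for zebrafish, and the depositor notes it may also work in other species. The sequenced record is 6,256 nt. The plasmid is maintained in E. coli through a high-copy ColE1/pUC-type origin and selected with kanamycin via an aph(3')-Ia KanR gene.

The named insert is a "3x3 Stop" sequence of about 3.4 kb. It is not annotated in the feature table, and the record does not spell out its design, though the name implies a cassette meant to terminate expression of the targeted gene. According to the depositor, a secondary marker gene consists of a gamma-crystallin promoter driving NLS-eGFP. The table confirms an EGFP coding sequence followed by a bGH polyadenylation signal, but the crystallin promoter and the NLS are not called, presumably falling in the unannotated stretch upstream of EGFP. A lens-specific promoter of this kind lets carriers of the integrated cassette be identified by fluorescence. Downstream, two tandem SV40 poly(A) signals with adjoining large T antigen fragments lie in reverse orientation.

Near the start of the cassette is a pBluescript-style region with lac promoter and operator, T3 and T7 promoters, a partial multiple cloning site and a lacZα fragment. The very short hits to a LEU2 promoter, an SV40 promoter and a T7 Φ3.8 promoter are probably incidental matches. The homology arm cloning sites and any guide RNA target sites are not annotated. The repository noted discrepancies between its sequencing result and the depositor's sequence, which the depositor says do not affect function.
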