Addgene plasmid #117773: pPRISM-Stop-gcry-eGFP
Purpose: Donor for precise CRISPR directed genomic integration using the GeneWeld method
Depositing lab: Jeffrey Essner. Publication: Efficient targeted integration directed by short homology in zebrafish and mammalian cells. Wierson WA, Welker JM, Almeida MP, Mann CM, Webster DA, Torrie ME, Weiss TJ, Kambakam S, Vollbrecht MK, Lan M, McKeighan KC, Levey J, Ming Z, Wehmeier A, Mikelson CS, Haltom JA, Kwan KM, Chien CB, Balciunas D, Ekker SC, Clark KJ, Webber BR, Moriarity BS, Solin SL, Carlson DF, Dobbs DL, McGrail M, Essner J. Elife. 2020 May 15;9. pii: 53968. doi: 10.7554/eLife.53968. PubMed 32412410.
Backbone
  Vector backbone: pK
  Backbone manufacturer: Karl J. Clark
  Backbone size w/o insert (bp): 2856
  Vector type: Synthetic Biology
Growth in bacteria
  Bacterial resistance: Kanamycin, 50 μg/mL
  Growth temperature: 30°C
  Growth strain: NEB Stable
  Copy number: High Copy
Gene/Insert
  Gene/Insert name: 3x3 Stop sequence (alt name: Stop)
  Species: D. rerio (zebrafish)
  Insert size (bp): 3400
  Cloning method: Gibson Cloning
  Sequencing primers: 5′ aaaagcaagaaagaaaactagagtgg; 3′ atggctcataacaccccttg
Terms and licenses: Academic/Nonprofit Terms; Industry Terms: Not Available to Industry
Depositor comments: Secondary gene is a gamma-crystalin promoter driving NLS-eGFP. Online tools and cloning help available at <www.genesculpt.org/gtaghd/>. May work in additional species beyond those listed. Please note that some discrepancies were found between Addgene's quality control result and the depositor's provided sequence. The depositor noted that these discrepancies do NOT affect plasmid function.
How to cite: pPRISM-Stop-gcry-eGFP was a gift from Jeffrey Essner (Addgene plasmid # 117773 ; http://n2t.net/addgene:117773 ; RRID:Addgene_117773)
