>Addgene plasmid #117773 | pPRISM-Stop-gcry-eGFP | depositor partial sequence | sequence record 222272 | Backbone
TGAAGAGCTATCCGGATATATATGTATGTTATCATAACTGTACTGGCTATGTCAGGTGGTAATGACTGTA
ACGTTACGTTACTCGTTGTAGGCACGACATTGAATATGCTCTTCTCCGCTGTGGCCCGAACGCCTCCCGC
TAGCGATGGGATCTAATACGACTCACTATAGGGAGACCAAGGGAAAATAGAATGAAGTGATCTCCAAAAA
ATAAGTACTTTTTGACTGTAAATAAAATTGTAAGGAGTAAAAAGTACTTTTTTTTCTAAAAAAATGTAAT
TAAGTAAAAGTAAAAGTATTGATTTTTAATTGTACTCAAGTAAAGTAAAAATCCCCAAAAATAATACTTA
AGTACAGTAATCAAGTAAAATTACTCAAGTACTTTACACCTCTGGGATCCAGCTGCATCATGAACAATAA
AACTGTCTGCTTACATAAACAGTAATACAAGGGGTGTTATGAGCCATATTCAACGGGAAACGTCGAGGCC
GCGATTAAATTCCAACATGGATGCTGATTTATATGGGTATAAATGGGCTCGCGATAATGTCGGGCAATCA
GGTGCGACAATCTATCGCTTGTATGGGAAGCCCGATGCGCCAGAGTTGTTTCTGAAACATGGCAAAGGTA
GCGTTGCCAATGATGTTACAGATGAGATGGTCAGACTAAACTGGCTGACGGAATTTATGCCTCTTCCGAC
CATCAAGCATTTTATCCGTACTCCTGATGATGCATGGTTACTCACCACTGCGATCCCCGGAAAAACAGCA
TTCCAGGTATTAGAAGAATATCCTGATTCAGGTGAAAATATTGTTGATGCGCTGGCAGTGTTCCTGCGCC
GGTTGCATTCGATTCCTGTTTGTAATTGTCCTTTTAACAGCGATCGCGTATTTCGTCTCGCTCAGGCGCA
ATCACGAATGAATAACGGTTTGGTTGATGCGAGTGATTTTGATGACGAGCGTAATGGCTGGCCTGTTGAA
CAAGTCTGGAAAGAAATGCATAAACTTTTGCCATTCTCACCGGATTCAGTCGTCACTCATGGTGATTTCT
CACTTGATAACCTTATTTTTGACGAGGGGAAATTAATAGGTTGTATTGATGTTGGACGAGTCGGAATCGC
AGACCGATACCAGGATCTTGCCATCCTATGGAACTGCCTCGGTGAGTTTTCTCCTTCATTACAGAAACGG
CTTTTTCAAAAATATGGTATTGATAATCCTGATATGAATAAATTGCAGTTTCATTTGATGCTCGATGAGT
TTTTCTAATCAGAATTGGTTAATTGGTTGTAACACTGGCAAAAAGGATCTAGGTGAAGATCCTTTTTGAT
AATCTCATGACCAAAATCCCTTAACGTGAGTTTTCGTTCCACTGAGCGTCAGACCCCGTAGAAAAGATCA
AAGGATCTTCTTGAGATCCTTTTTTTCTGCGCGTAATCTGCTGCTTGCAAACAAAAAAACCACCGCTACC
AGCGGTGGTTTGTTTGCCGGATCAAGAGCTACCAACTCTTTTTCCGAAGGTAACTGGCTTCAGCAGAGCG
CAGATACCAAATACTGTTCTTCTAGTGTAGCCGTAGTTAGGCCACCACTTCAAGAACTCTGTAGCACCGC
CTACATACCTCGCTCTGCTAATCCTGTTACCAGTGGCTGCTGCCAGTGGCGATAAGTCGTGTCTTACCGG
GTTGGACTCAAGACGATAGTTACCGGATAAGGCGCAGCGGTCGGGCTGAACGGGGGGTTCGTGCACACAG
CCCAGCTTGGAGCGAACGACCTACACCGAACTGAGATACCTACAGCGTGAGCTATGAGAAAGCGCCACGG
TTCCCGAAGGGAGAAAGGCGGACAGGTATCCGGTAAGCGGCAGGGTCGGAACAGGAGAGCGCACGAGGGA
GCTTCCAGGGGGAAACGCCTGGTATCTTTATAGTCCTGTCGGGTTTCGCCACCTCTGACTTGAGCGTCGA
TTTTTGTGATGCTCGTCAGGGGGGCGGAGCCTATGGAAAAACGCCAGCAACGCGGCCTTTTTACGGTTCC
TGGCCTTTTGCTGGCCTTTTGCTCACATGTTCTTTCCTGCGTTATCCCCTGATTCTGTGGATAACCGTAT
TACCGCCTTTGAGTGAGCTGATACCGCTCGCCGCAGCCGAACGACCGAGCGCAGCGAGTCAGTGAGCGAG
GAAGCGGAACAGATTTAAATGGTACCGAGCAGAGGTGTAAAAAGTACTCAAAAATTTTACTCAAGTGAAA
GTACAAGTACTTAGGGAAAATTTTACTCAATTAAAAGTAAAAGTATCTGGCTAGAATCTTACTTGAGTAA
AAGTAAAAAAGTACTCCATTAAAATTGTACTTGAGTATTAAGGAAGTAAAAGTAAAAGCAAGAAAGAAAA
CTAGAGTGGTCTCCCTTTAGTGAGGGTCAATTGATGGGAGGCGTTCGGGCCACAGCGGACACGCAGGTGC
GCAACGCAATTAATGTGAGTTAGCTCACTCATTAGGCACCCCAGGCTTTACACTTTATGCTTCCGGCTCG
TATGTTGTGTGGAATTGTGAGCGGATAACAATTTCACACAGGAAACAGCTATGACCATGATTACGCCAAG
CGCGCAATTAACCCTCACTAAAGGGAACAAAAGCTGGAGGACCTCGAGGGGGGGCCCGGTACCCAATTCG
CCCTATAGTGAGTCGTATTACGCGCGCTCACTGGCCGTCGTTTTACAACGTCGTGACTGGGAAAACCCTG
GCGTTACCCAACTTAATCGCCTTGCAGCACATCCCCCTTTCGCCAGCTGGCGTAATAGCGAAGAGGCCCG
CACCGATCGCCCTTCCCAACAGTTGCGCAGCCTGAATGGCGAATGGACCTGCCACA
