>Addgene plasmid #117773 | pPRISM-Stop-gcry-eGFP | depositor partial sequence | sequence record 222273 | Insert
CTTCTATAATGATAGGTAGTAATGATTAGTAATGAGACTAGTAATTAAGTCTCAGCCACCGTTAACTGAA
CATGTCAAAACCTGTGGAGACTGTTGAGATTTGATGTTCTGAAAAGATAAAGCCTATAAATAAAATGTTG
CCCAAATTTCCTGCCTGATGTTTTTCTTTGTCTTTGCTACATGGCTTTGCTGCTCGGATCGGCTCACTCT
GTGTATGCCACGTTCACTTTGTACTCTCCTTCTCACGGTAGGTTTATTATTTTTAGATGTGCAGTTAGTT
TCTGTGAAATAACACACCACACACTGATATTGTCTGTGCATTGACTTGGTGAGTGCACATTGTTTTTGAT
CTTGACATATTTATATTTGATTGATCAGGTGAACTGTGTGAATCTAAAGTGCTCCATACAGATGTTCTGC
ATTGAAAATATTCTCATTTTATTAGTGGAAGTGAGTGTATGCCACATCCAATCAATTTCAGCAAACACCC
CAGTATGATTTAATGCAAAAAAATGAAGGTATCAAACACGCATTACTACTTTGCAGTTAAATATTTAACA
TTTATTCCAACACGAAAAAAAGCAGTAAATAACACTTTGACAAACACGTCAGGACATCTTATTTTTGTCA
CCCTCACAGGCAATTTAGTATAATATATTATATATATATATATATCATATAATAATATTCAGTATAATAT
ATATATATATATCATATTATAATATTCAGTATAATATAAAACACAAACACATATATGTATAATATAATAT
AACATTTTTATTTATTGAGATGCCTCTATGGACCGTGTTATAAGAAGTAAAGATCAGGAGAAGTAAACAT
GAAGTGTAATTATGAATACTGATGTTAAATTAAGCTATGATGAGTTTTCACTGTTAATTTACCATCTCAA
TTAAATGTTGATGCCTCCATGACCAAGTTAAGCAGATGAGACTGAGACAACTGTAGAAGACAAGATGTTC
ACTTTGCTGAATATAGCTGGCTTGACAGTTATCTATGACTCTATAAATATATATATATTTTTTTTTTTAT
AAAATGATTTATTTATAACTATATATCCATTTCTCAGACAGGTGCTTCATATCCCTCACTCCCGTAGCTG
TCCATGCTGGATCTGTCCCCGTTGTTTTTAAAAAGCTAAATAAGTTATTAACATGACTGCATCCAGCGAG
CCAAACCTGTCTGGTGTACAGCTACCAGAGAAGCTTGAGATCCTAGTCACCGGCGTTCCTAGTTCTTTAA
ACTGTTACAAAGTGTTTGGACCAGCAACTGAATTGCACTGTAAATTACCACATCAGGGTCTCCGGGGTCA
ACGCTGCTAAGCAATGGACTGGAAAATTTGTGACATTGAGTTTTTGGAATAACTGGGAATGCTGGATAAC
TCTTTGGGTAAAGCTATGGAACAAAAGTACCAGCATGAACTAAGAAATGACTGTCACAGCACAACATCAA
ACACAATGCAAGACAAAGGTTCTCTGCTTTTGCCTTACTTGACAGAAAAAGTAAGCTCTAGGTTCATCGC
ATGCAGACAGCAGCAATACATGACATATATAAAGGCTGGCTCTTTTCTCCCTTCCATTGAACTGAAACTT
CCACTCAGTCAGACTTGCGGGGGATCCACAGCCTGACTAACTCGACAAACCCCCCCAAACCTAAGGTGAG
TTGATCTTTAAGCTTTTTACATTTTCAGCTCGCATATATCAATTCGCGCGCATTGTCACACTAGCACCCA
CTAGCGGTCAGACTGCAGATTGCAGCACGAAACAGGAAGCTGACTCCACATGGTCACATGCTCACTGAAG
TGTTGACTTCCCTGACAGCTGTGCACTTTCTAAACCGGTTTTCTCATTCATTTACAGTTCAGCCGGAATT
CACCTCGAGACCATGGCTCCAAAGAAGAAGCGTAAGGTAACCATGGTGAGCAAGGGCGAGGAGCTGTTCA
CCGGGGTGGTGCCCATCCTGGTCGAGCTGGACGGCGACGTAAACGGCCACAAGTTCAGCGTGTCCGGCGA
GGGCGAGGGCGATGCCACCTACGGCAAGCTGACCCTGAAGTTCATCTGCACCACCGGCAAGCTGCCCGTG
CCCTGGCCCACCCTCGTGACCACCCTGACCTACGGCGTGCAGTGCTTCAGCCGCTACCCCGACCACATGA
AGCAGCACGACTTCTTCAAGTCCGCCATGCCCGAAGGCTACGTCCAGGAGCGCACCATCTTCTTCAAGGA
CGACGGCAACTACAAGACCCGCGCCGAGGTGAAGTTCGAGGGCGACACCCTGGTGAACCGCATCGAGCTG
AAGGGCATCGACTTCAAGGAGGACGGCAACATCCTGGGGCACAAGCTGGAGTACAACTACAACAGCCACA
ACGTCTATATCATGGCCGACAAGCAGAAGAACGGCATCAAGGTGAACTTCAAGATCCGCCACAACATCGA
GGACGGCAGCGTGCAGCTCGCCGACCACTACCAGCAGAACACCCCCATCGGCGACGGCCCCGTGCTGCTG
CCCGACAACCACTACCTGAGCACCCAGTCCGCCCTGAGCAAAGACCCCAACGAGAAGCGCGATCACATGG
TCCTGCTGGAGTTCGTGACCGCCGCCGGGATCACTCTCGGCATGGACGAGCTGTACAAGTAAAGATCTGT
GCCTTCTAGTTGCCAGCCATCTGTTGTTTGCCCCTCCCCCGTGCCTTCCTTGACCCTGGAAGGTGCCACT
CCCACTGTCCTTTCCTAATAAAATGAGGAAATTGCATCGCATTGTCTGAGTAGGTGTCATTCTATTCTGG
GGGGTGGGGTGGGGCAGGACAGCAAGGGGGAGGATTGGGAAGACAATAGCAGGCATGCTGGGGATGCGGT
GGGCTCTATGGCTTCTGAGGCGGAAAGAACCAAAGGGCGAATTAATTCATTGATGAGTTTGGACAAACCA
CAACTAGAATGCAGTGAAAAAAATGCTTTATTTGTGAAATTTGTGATGCTATTGCTTTATTTGTAACCAT
TATAAGCTGCAATAAACAAGTTAACAACAACAATTGCATTCATTTTATGTTTCAGGTTCAGGGGGAGGTG
TGGGAGGTTTTTTAAAGCAAGTAAAACCTCTACAAATGTGGTCATTGATGAGTTTGGACAAACCACAACT
AGAATGCAGTGAAAAAAATGCTTTATTTGTGAAATTTGTGATGCTATTGCTTTATTTGTAACCATTATAA
GCTGCAATAAACAAGTTAACAACAACAATTGCATTCATTTTATGTTTCAGGTTCAGGGGGAGGTGTGGGA
GGTTTTTTAAAGCAAGTAAAACCTCTACAAATGTGGTCATTCAGATCAATTAACCCTCACCCGGGCTAGC
GATGCATGGGAGCTCTGACGTACGTTGTCTAGCAAGGAAG
